Addgene plasmid #23899: pDONR223-PTK6
Depositing lab: William Hahn & David Root. Depositing organization: Dana-Farber Cancer Institute. Publication: COT drives resistance to RAF inhibition through MAP kinase pathway reactivation. Johannessen CM, Boehm JS, Kim SY, Thomas SR, Wardwell L, Johnson LA, Emery CM, Stransky N, Cogdill AP, Barretina J, Caponigro G, Hieronymus H, Murray RR, Salehi-Ashtiani K, Hill DE, Vidal M, Zhao JJ, Yang X, Alkan O, Kim S, Harris JL, Wilson CJ, Myer VE, Finan PM, Root DE, Roberts TM, Golub T, Flaherty KT, Dummer R, Weber BL, Sellers WR, Schlegel R, Wargo JA, Hahn WC, Garraway LA. Nature. 2010 Dec 16;468(7326):968-72. doi: 10.1038/nature09627 PubMed 21107320.
Backbone
  Vector backbone: pDONR223
  Backbone manufacturer: Invitrogen
  Backbone size w/o insert (bp): 5005
  Vector type: Gateway Donor vector
Growth in bacteria
  Bacterial resistance: Spectinomycin, 50 μg/mL
  Growth temperature: 37°C
  Growth strain: DH5alpha
  Copy number: High Copy
Gene/Insert
  Gene/Insert name: PTK6 (alt name: PTK6 protein tyrosine kinase 6)
  Species: H. sapiens (human)
  Insert size (bp): 1356
  Entrez Gene: PTK6 (a.k.a. BRK)
  Cloning method: Gateway Cloning
  Sequencing primers: 5′ M13pUC-fwd; 3′ M13rev
Terms and licenses: Academic/Nonprofit Terms; Industry Terms: Not Available to Industry
Depositor comments: The ORF has no Stop codon. This design enables easy recombination into a destination vector to add an epitope tag of choice and Stop codon to the ORF. Do NOT use this plasmid directly for transfections. A set of 4 custom lentiviral vectors is available ( pLX301 (http://www.addgene.org/25895/) , pLX302 (http://www.addgene.org/25896/) , pLX303 (http://www.addgene.org/25897/) , pLX304 (http://www.addgene.org/25890/) ) to be used to express these ORFs in mammalian cells. These plasmids are not included in the kit and must be ordered separately.
How to cite: pDONR223-PTK6 was a gift from William Hahn & David Root (Addgene plasmid # 23899 ; http://n2t.net/addgene:23899 ; RRID:Addgene_23899)
