[The description below was written by a language model from this plasmid's Addgene catalogue record.]
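Description:
pDONR223-PTK6 is a Gateway entry clone built in the pDONR223 donor vector backbone (Invitrogen; about 5 kb without insert). It carries the open reading frame of human PTK6, protein tyrosine kinase 6, also known as BRK, as an insert of roughly 1.36 kb. The plasmid is maintained at high copy in standard E. coli cloning strains and is selected with spectinomycin. The record gives no feature table, so the origin of replication and the flanking recombination sites are not itemised. As the ORF was introduced by Gateway cloning into a donor vector, it would be expected to sit between att sites that allow recombinational transfer into compatible destination vectors. M13 forward and reverse primer sites flanking the insert are listed for sequence verification.

The PTK6 ORF is supplied without a stop codon. This lets it be recombined into a destination vector that provides a C-terminal epitope tag of choice along with the stop codon. The construct is a shuttle for the coding sequence rather than an expression plasmid. The record lists no promoter for mammalian expression, and the depositors state that it should not be transfected directly. They point instead to a set of companion lentiviral destination vectors (the pLX301 to pLX304 series, obtained separately) for expressing the ORF in mammalian cells. The clone belongs to a kit of kinase ORFs, and the associated publication concerns resistance to RAF inhibition through reactivation of the MAP kinase pathway. Typical use is therefore as source material for making tagged PTK6 expression constructs for gain-of-function studies.
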