>Addgene plasmid #23899 | pDONR223-PTK6 | depositor partial sequence | sequence record 11010 | Author sequence
ATGGTGTCCCGGGACCAGGCTCACCTGGGCCCCAAGTATGTGGGCCTCTGGGACTTCAAGTCCCGGACGG
ACGAGGAGCTGAGCTTCCGCGCGGGGGACGTCTTCCACGTGGCCAGGAAGGAGGAGCAGTGGTGGTGGGC
CACGCTGCTGGACGAGGCGGGTGGGGCCGTGGCCCAGGGCTATGTGCCCCACAACTACCTGGCCGAGAGG
GAGACGGTGGAGTCGGAACCGTGGTTCTTTGGCTGCATCTCCCGCTCGGAAGCTGTGCGTCGGCTGCAGG
CCGAGGGCAACGCCACGGGCGCCTTCCTGATCAGGGTCAGCGAGAAGCCGAGTGCCGACTACGTCCTGTC
GGTGCGGGACACGCAGGCTGTGCGGCACTACAAGATCTGGCGGCGTGCCGGGGGCCGGCTGCACCTGAAC
GAGGCGGTGTCCTTCCTCAGCCTGCCCGAGCTTGTGAACTACCACAGGGCCCAGAGCCTGTCCCACGGCC
TGCGGCTGGCCGCGCCCTGCCGGAAGCACGAGCCTGAGCCCCTGCCCCATTGGGATGACTGGGAGAGGCC
GAGGGAGGAGTTCACGCTCTGCAGGAAGCTGGGGTCCGGCTACTTTGGGGAGGTCTTCGAGGGGCTCTGG
AAAGACCGGGTCCAGGTGGCCATTAAGGTGATTTCTCGAGACAACCTCCTGCACCAGCAGATGCTGCAGT
CGGAGATCCAGGCCATGAAGAAGCTGCGGCACAAACACATCCTGGCGCTGTACGCCGTGGTGTCCGTGGG
GGACCCCGTGTACATCATCACGGAGCTCATGGCCAAGGGCAGCCTGCTGGAGCTGCTCCGCGACTCTGAT
GAGAAAGTCCTGCCCGTTTCGGAGCTGCTGGACATCGCCTGGCAGGTGGCTGAGGGCATGTGTTACCTGG
AGTCGCAGAATTACATCCACCGGGACCTGGCCGCCAGGAACATCCTCGTCGGGGAAAACACCCTCTGCAA
AGTTGGGGACTTCGGGTTAGCCAGGCTTATCAAGGAGGACGTCTACCTCTCCCATGACCACAATATCCCC
TACAAGTGGACGGCCCCTGAAGCGCTCTCCCGAGGCCATTACTCCACCAAATCCGACGTCTGGTCCTTTG
GGATTCTCCTGCATGAGATGTTCAGCAGGGGTCAGGTGCCCTACCCAGGCATGTCCAACCATGAGGCCTT
CCTGAGGGTGGACGCCGGCTACCGCATGCCCTGCCCTCTGGAGTGCCCGCCCAGCGTGCACAAGCTGATG
CTGACATGCTGGTGCAGGGACCCCGAGCAGAGACCCTGCTTCAAGGCCCTGCGGGAGAGGCTCTCCAGCT
TCACCAGCTACGAGAACCCGACC
