>Addgene plasmid #23899 | pDONR223-PTK6 | addgene partial sequence | sequence record 29703 | 23899 with M13pUC-fwd
ATAATGATTTTATTTTGACTGATAGTGACCTGTTCGTTGCAACAAATTGATGAGCAATGCTTTTTTATAA
TGCCAACTTTGTACAAAAAAGTTGGCACCATGGTGTCCCGGGACCAGGCTCACCTGGGCCCCAAGTATGT
GGGCCTCTGGGACTTCAAGTCCCGGACGGACGAGGAGCTGAGCTTCCGCGCGGGGGACGTCTTCCACGTG
GCCAGGAAGGAGGAGCAGTGGTGGTGGGCCACGCTGCTGGACGAGGCGGGTGGGGCCGTGGCCCAGGGCT
ATGTGCCCCACAACTACCTGGCCGAGAGGGAGACGGTGGAGTCGGAACCGTGGTTCTTTGGCTGCATCTC
CCGCTCGGAAGCTGTGCGTCGGCTGCAGGCCGAGGGCAACGCCACGGGCGCCTTCCTGATCAGGGTCAGC
GAGAAGCCGAGTGCCGACTACGTCCTGTCGGTGCGGGACACGCAGGCTGTGCGGCACTACAAGATCTGGC
GGCGTGCCGGGGGCCGGCTGCACCTGAACGAGGCGGTGTCCTT
